Addgene plasmid #243316: AiP15641 - pAAV-AiE1419m_3xC3-minBG-SYFP2-WPRE3-BGHpA
Purpose: AiE1419m_3xC3 is an enhancer sequence designed to drive AAV-mediated transgene expression in specific populations of brain cells.
Depositing lab: Allen Institute for Brain Science & Jonathan Ting. Depositing organization: Allen Institute.
Backbone
  Vector backbone: pAAV2
  Vector type: AAV
Growth in bacteria
  Bacterial resistance: Ampicillin, 100 μg/mL
  Growth temperature: 37°C
  Growth strain: NEB Stable
  Copy number: High Copy
Gene/Insert
  Gene/Insert name: SYFP2
  Species: Synthetic
  Cloning method: Gibson Cloning
Terms and licenses: Academic/Nonprofit Terms; Industry Terms: Not Available to Industry
How to cite: AiP15641 - pAAV-AiE1419m_3xC3-minBG-SYFP2-WPRE3-BGHpA was a gift from Allen Institute for Brain Science & Jonathan Ting (Addgene plasmid # 243316 ; http://n2t.net/addgene:243316 ; RRID:Addgene_243316)
