[The description below was written by a language model from this plasmid's Addgene catalogue record and pLannotate feature annotations shown in this document.]
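Description:
AiP15641 - pAAV-AiE1419m_3xC3-minBG-SYFP2-WPRE3-BGHpA is a 4.8 kb AAV transfer plasmid built on a pAAV2 backbone and intended for packaging a reporter genome into recombinant adeno-associated virus for delivery to brain tissue. In bacteria it is maintained through a high-copy ColE1/pUC-type origin and selected with ampicillin via the bla gene and its native promoter. An f1 phage origin and small remnants of pBR322 bom and rop sequences are also present in the backbone. The expression cassette is flanked by AAV2 inverted terminal repeats, which provide the cis signals for genome replication and encapsidation. The annotation finds one full ITR downstream and only short fragments of the upstream one, which may reflect how poorly these hairpin-forming repeats sequence and annotate rather than a true deletion.

The payload is the synthetic yellow fluorescent protein SYFP2, a rapidly maturing monomeric Aequorea-derived reporter. According to the construct name, it is driven by the enhancer AiE1419m_3xC3 placed upstream of a minimal beta-globin promoter (minBG). Neither element is annotated in the feature table, but they presumably occupy the unannotated region between the left ITR and the SYFP2 coding sequence. The "3xC3" suffix suggests a triplicated core of the enhancer, although the record does not define it. Downstream, a shortened woodchuck hepatitis virus posttranscriptional element (WPRE3, detected as two WPRE fragments) boosts transcript stability and expression while saving packaging space, and a bovine growth hormone polyadenylation signal terminates the transcript.

The minimal promoter has little activity alone, so fluorescence reports where the enhancer is active. The stated purpose is AAV-mediated transgene expression in specific populations of brain cells, though the record does not say which populations are targeted.
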