Features (pLannotate 1.2.2; 14 found; start..end, strand, type, name):
     12..39      +  repeat_region  AAV2 ITR (fragment): inverted terminal repeat of adeno-associated virus serotype 2 inverted
     68..95      +  repeat_region  AAV2 ITR (fragment): inverted terminal repeat of adeno-associated virus serotype 2 inverted
    850..1566    +  CDS            SYFP2: SYFP2 is a basic (constitutively fluorescent) yellow fluorescent protein published in 2006, derived from Aequorea victoria. It is reported to be a very rapidly-maturing monomer with moderate acid sensitivity.
   1606..1763    +  misc_feature   WPRE (fragment): woodchuck hepatitis virus posttranscriptional regulatory element
   1769..1849    +  misc_feature   WPRE (fragment): woodchuck hepatitis virus posttranscriptional regulatory element
   1866..1977    +  polyA_signal   bGH poly(A) signal: bovine growth hormone polyadenylation signal
   2095..2235    +  repeat_region  AAV2 ITR: inverted terminal repeat of adeno-associated virus serotype 2 inverted
   2240..2291    -  misc_feature   bom (fragment): basis of mobility region from pBR322
   2310..2765    +  rep_origin     f1 ori (sequence partly withheld): f1 bacteriophage origin of replication; arrow indicates direction of (+) strand synthesis
   2766..2815    -  misc_feature   bom (fragment): basis of mobility region from pBR322
   2917..2952    -  CDS            rop (fragment): Rop protein, which maintains plasmids at low copy number; rop
   3047..3151    +  promoter       AmpR promoter: bla
   3152..4012    +  CDS            AmpR: β-lactamase; bla; confers resistance to ampicillin, carbenicillin, and related antibiotics
   4183..4771    +  rep_origin     ori: high-copy-number ColE1/pMB1/pBR322/pUC origin of replication
>Addgene plasmid #243316 | AiP15641 - pAAV-AiE1419m_3xC3-minBG-SYFP2-WPRE3-BGHpA | addgene full sequence | sequence record 485880 | Addgene NGS Result
CCTGCAGGCAGCTGCGCGCTCGCTCGCTCACTGAGGCCGCCCGGGCGTCGGGCGACCTTTGGTCGCCCGG
CCTCAGTGAGCGAGCGAGCGCGCAGAGAGGGAGTGGCCAACTCCATCACTAGGGGTTCCTGCGGCCGCAC
GCGTAGATGGTGGCCTGATTGTGAAGCGTCCCAGAGCAAGGGTGCCCTTCAACATTGGAAATTAATAGCT
AAGCTACTCATCTCCCTTCAAATCAGAGGCAATGTCAGGCTCCGAGACAACCTTCAGGGTAGTTTAACTG
AGTCCGGAAGCTGCCAGAGCAGGACCCATGTGGGCCAGCCACTGTCCCTCTTTCTGTAGCTGACTGAGAT
GGTGGCCTGATTGTGAAGCGTCCCAGAGCAAGGGTGCCCTTCAACATTGGAAATTAATAGCTAAGCTACT
CATCTCCCTTCAAATCAGAGGCAATGTCAGGCTCCGAGACAACCTTCAGGGTAGTTTAACTGAGTCCGGA
AGCTGCCAGAGCAGGACCCATGTGGGCCAGCCACTGTCCCTCTTTCTGTAGCTGACTGAGATGGTGGCCT
GATTGTGAAGCGTCCCAGAGCAAGGGTGCCCTTCAACATTGGAAATTAATAGCTAAGCTACTCATCTCCC
TTCAAATCAGAGGCAATGTCAGGCTCCGAGACAACCTTCAGGGTAGTTTAACTGAGTCCGGAAGCTGCCA
GAGCAGGACCCATGTGGGCCAGCCACTGTCCCTCTTTCTGTAGCTGACTGGAGCTCGGGCTGGGCATAAA
AGTCAGGGCAGAGCCATCTATTGCTTACATTTGCTTCTGGGATCCAGATCTTTCGAAGCTAGCGCTACCG
GTCGCCACCATGGTGAGCAAGGGCGAGGAGCTGTTCACCGGGGTGGTGCCCATCCTGGTCGAGCTGGACG
GCGACGTAAACGGCCACAAGTTCAGCGTGTCCGGCGAGGGCGAGGGCGATGCCACCTACGGCAAGCTGAC
CCTGAAGCTGATCTGCACCACCGGCAAGCTGCCCGTGCCCTGGCCCACCCTCGTGACCACCCTGGGCTAC
GGCGTGCAGTGCTTCGCCCGCTACCCCGACCACATGAAGCAGCACGACTTCTTCAAGTCCGCCATGCCCG
AAGGCTACGTCCAGGAGCGCACCATCTTCTTCAAGGACGACGGCAACTACAAGACCCGCGCCGAGGTGAA
GTTCGAGGGCGACACCCTGGTGAACCGCATCGAGCTGAAGGGCATCGACTTCAAGGAGGACGGCAACATC
CTGGGGCACAAGCTGGAGTACAACTACAACAGCCACAACGTCTATATCACCGCCGACAAGCAGAAGAACG
GCATCAAGGCCAACTTCAAGATCCGCCACAACATCGAGGACGGCGGCGTGCAGCTCGCCGACCACTACCA
GCAGAACACCCCCATCGGCGACGGCCCCGTGCTGCTGCCCGACAACCACTACCTGAGCTACCAGTCCAAG
CTGAGCAAAGACCCCAACGAGAAGCGCGATCACATGGTCCTGCTGGAGTTCGTGACCGCCGCCGGGATCA
CTCTCGGCATGGACGAGCTGTACAAGTAAGTCGACGGCGCGCCGCGGCCGCGAATTCGATATCATAATCA
ACCTCTGGATTACAAAATTTGTGAAAGATTGACTGGTATTCTTAACTATGTTGCTCCTTTTACGCTATGT
GGATACGCTGCTTTAATGCCTTTGTATCATGCTATTGCTTCCCGTATGGCTTTCATTTTCTCCTCCTTGT
ATAAATCCTGGTTAGTTCTTGCCACGGCGGAACTCATCGCCGCCTGCCTTGCCCGCTGCTGGACAGGGGC
TCGGCTGTTGGGCACTGACAATTCCGTGGCTCGAGAGATCTTCGACTGTGCCTTCTAGTTGCCAGCCATC
TGTTGTTTGCCCCTCCCCCGTGCCTTCCTTGACCCTGGAAGGTGCCACTCCCACTGTCCTTTCCTAATAA
AATGAGGAAATTGCATCGCATTGTCTGAGTAGGTGTCATTCTATTCTGGGGGGTGGGGTGGGGCAGGACA
GCAAGGGGGAGGATTGGGAAGACAATAGCAGGCATGAGATCTCACGTGCGGACCGAGCGGCCGCAGGAAC
CCCTAGTGATGGAGTTGGCCACTCCCTCTCTGCGCGCTCGCTCGCTCACTGAGGCCGGGCGACCAAAGGT
CGCCCGACGCCCGGGCTTTGCCCGGGCGGCCTCAGTGAGCGAGCGAGCGCGCAGCTGCCTGCAGGGGCGC
CTGATGCGGTATTTTCTCCTTACGCATCTGTGCGGTATTTCACACCGCATA
[95 nt withheld, positions 2292-2386]
T
[46 nt withheld, positions 2388-2433]
C
[141 nt withheld, positions 2435-2575]
CCTTTGACGTTGGAGTCCACGTTCTTT
[37 nt withheld, positions 2603-2639]
ACTCTATCTCGGGCTATTCTTTTGATTTATAAGGGATTTTGCCGATTTCGGTCTATTGGTTAAAAAATGA
GCTGATTTAACAAAAATTTAACGCGAATTTTAACAAAATATTAACGTTTACAATTTTATGGTGCACTCTC
AGTACAATCTGCTCTGATGCCGCATAGTTAAGCCAGCCCCGACACCCGCCAACACCCGCTGACGCGCCCT
GACGGGCTTGTCTGCTCCCGGCATCCGCTTACAGACAAGCTGTGACCGTCTCCGGGAGCTGCATGTGTCA
GAGGTTTTCACCGTCATCACCGAAACGCGCGAGACGAAAGGGCCTCGTGATACGCCTATTTTTATAGGTT
AATGTCATGATAATAATGGTTTCTTAGACGTCAGGTGGCACTTTTCGGGGAAATGTGCGCGGAACCCCTA
TTTGTTTATTTTTCTAAATACATTCAAATATGTATCCGCTCATGAGACAATAACCCTGATAAATGCTTCA
ATAATATTGAAAAAGGAAGAGTATGAGTATTCAACATTTCCGTGTCGCCCTTATTCCCTTTTTTGCGGCA
TTTTGCCTTCCTGTTTTTGCTCACCCAGAAACGCTGGTGAAAGTAAAAGATGCTGAAGATCAGTTGGGTG
CACGAGTGGGTTACATCGAACTGGATCTCAACAGCGGTAAGATCCTTGAGAGTTTTCGCCCCGAAGAACG
TTTTCCAATGATGAGCACTTTTAAAGTTCTGCTATGTGGCGCGGTATTATCCCGTATTGACGCCGGGCAA
GAGCAACTCGGTCGCCGCATACACTATTCTCAGAATGACTTGGTTGAGTACTCACCAGTCACAGAAAAGC
ATCTTACGGATGGCATGACAGTAAGAGAATTATGCAGTGCTGCCATAACCATGAGTGATAACACTGCGGC
CAACTTACTTCTGACAACGATCGGAGGACCGAAGGAGCTAACCGCTTTTTTGCACAACATGGGGGATCAT
GTAACTCGCCTTGATCGTTGGGAACCGGAGCTGAATGAAGCCATACCAAACGACGAGCGTGACACCACGA
TGCCTGTAGCAATGGCAACAACGTTGCGCAAACTATTAACTGGCGAACTACTTACTCTAGCTTCCCGGCA
ACAATTAATAGACTGGATGGAGGCGGATAAAGTTGCAGGACCACTTCTGCGCTCGGCCCTTCCGGCTGGC
TGGTTTATTGCTGATAAATCTGGAGCCGGTGAGCGTGGGTCTCGCGGTATCATTGCAGCACTGGGGCCAG
ATGGTAAGCCCTCCCGTATCGTAGTTATCTACACGACGGGGAGTCAGGCAACTATGGATGAACGAAATAG
ACAGATCGCTGAGATAGGTGCCTCACTGATTAAGCATTGGTAACTGTCAGACCAAGTTTACTCATATATA
CTTTAGATTGATTTAAAACTTCATTTTTAATTTAAAAGGATCTAGGTGAAGATCCTTTTTGATAATCTCA
TGACCAAAATCCCTTAACGTGAGTTTTCGTTCCACTGAGCGTCAGACCCCGTAGAAAAGATCAAAGGATC
TTCTTGAGATCCTTTTTTTCTGCGCGTAATCTGCTGCTTGCAAACAAAAAAACCACCGCTACCAGCGGTG
GTTTGTTTGCCGGATCAAGAGCTACCAACTCTTTTTCCGAAGGTAACTGGCTTCAGCAGAGCGCAGATAC
CAAATACTGTTCTTCTAGTGTAGCCGTAGTTAGGCCACCACTTCAAGAACTCTGTAGCACCGCCTACATA
CCTCGCTCTGCTAATCCTGTTACCAGTGGCTGCTGCCAGTGGCGATAAGTCGTGTCTTACCGGGTTGGAC
TCAAGACGATAGTTACCGGATAAGGCGCAGCGGTCGGGCTGAACGGGGGGTTCGTGCACACAGCCCAGCT
TGGAGCGAACGACCTACACCGAACTGAGATACCTACAGCGTGAGCTATGAGAAAGCGCCACGCTTCCCGA
AGGGAGAAAGGCGGACAGGTATCCGGTAAGCGGCAGGGTCGGAACAGGAGAGCGCACGAGGGAGCTTCCA
GGGGGAAACGCCTGGTATCTTTATAGTCCTGTCGGGTTTCGCCACCTCTGACTTGAGCGTCGATTTTTGT
GATGCTCGTCAGGGGGGCGGAGCCTATGGAAAAACGCCAGCAACGCGGCCTTTTTACGGTTCCTGGCCTT
TTGCTGGCCTTTTGCTCACATGT
